>Addgene plasmid #100117 | pSN32 | addgene full sequence | sequence record 193047 | Addgene NGS Result
GGGGTTGGGGTTGCGCCTTTTCCAAGGCAGCCCTGGGTTTGCGCAGGGACGCGGCTGCTCTGGGCGTGGT
TCCGGGAAACGCAGCGGCGCCGACCCTGGGTCTCGCACATTCTTCACGTCCGTTCGCAGCGTCACCCGGA
TCTTCGCCGCTACCCTTGTGGGCCCCCCGGCGACGCTTCCTGCTCCGCCCCTAAGTCGGGAAGGTTCCTT
GCGGTTCGCGGCGTGCCGGACGTGACAAACGGAAGCCGCACGTCTCACTAGTACCCTCGCAGACGGACAG
CGCCAGGGAGCAATGGCAGCGCGCCGACCGCGATGGGCTGTGGCCAATAGCGGCTGCTCAGCAGGGCGCG
CCGAGAGCAGCGGCCGGGAAGGGGCGGTGCGGGAGGCGGGGTGTGGGGCGGTAGTGTGGGCCCTGTTCCT
GCCCGCGCGGTGTTCCGCATTCTGCAAGCCTCCGGAGCGCACGTCGGCAGTCGGCTCCCTCGTTGACCGA
ATCACCGACCTCTCTCCCCAGGGGGATCCACCGGTATGGTGAGCAAGGGCGAGGAGGATAACATGGCCAT
CATCAAGGAGTTCATGCGCTTCAAGGTGCACATGGAGGGCTCCGTGAACGGCCACGAGTTCGAGATCGAG
GGCGAGGGCGAGGGCCGCCCCTACGAGGGCACCCAGACCGCCAAGCTGAAGGTGACCAAGGGTGGCCCCC
TGCCCTTCGCCTGGGACATCCTGTCCCCTCAGTTCATGTACGGCTCCAAGGCCTACGTGAAGCACCCCGC
CGACATCCCCGACTACTTGAAGCTGTCCTTCCCCGAGGGCTTCAAGTGGGAGCGCGTGATGAACTTCGAG
GACGGCGGCGTGGTGACCGTGACCCAGGACTCCTCCCTGCAGGACGGCGAGTTCATCTACAAGGTGAAGC
TGCGCGGCACCAACTTCCCCTCCGACGGCCCCGTAATGCAGAAGAAGACCATGGGCTGGGAGGCCTCCTC
CGAGCGGATGTACCCCGAGGACGGCGCCCTGAAGGGCGAGATCAAGCAGAGGCTGAAGCTGAAGGACGGC
GGCCACTACGACGCTGAGGTCAAGACCACCTACAAGGCCAAGAAGCCCGTGCAGCTGCCCGGCGCCTACA
ACGTCAACATCAAGTTGGACATCACCTCCCACAACGAGGACTACACCATCGTGGAACAGTACGAACGCGC
CGAGGGCCGCCACTCCACCGGCGGCATGGACGAGCTGTACAAGGGATCTGGAGCAACAAACTTCTCACTA
CTCAAACAAGCAGGTGACGTGGAGGAGAATCCCGGCCCTATGGCTGTCAGCGACGCGCTGCTCCCATCTT
TCTCCACGTTCGCGTCTGGCCCGGCGGGAAGGGAGAAGACACTGCGTCAAGCAGGTGCCCCGAATAACCG
CTGGCGGGAGGAGCTCTCCCACATGAAGCGACTTCCCCCAGTGCTTCCCGGCCGCCCCTATGACCTGGCG
GCGGCGACCGTGGCCACAGACCTGGAGAGCGGCGGAGCCGGTGCGGCTTGCGGCGGTAGCAACCTGGCGC
CCCTACCTCGGAGAGAGACCGAGGAGTTCAACGATCTCCTGGACCTGGACTTTATTCTCTCCAATTCGCT
GACCCATCCTCCGGAGTCAGTGGCCGCCACCGTGTCCTCGTCAGCGTCAGCCTCCTCTTCGTCGTCGCCG
TCGAGCAGCGGCCCTGCCAGCGCGCCCTCCACCTGCAGCTTCACCTATCCGATCCGGGCCGGGAACGACC
CGGGCGTGGCGCCGGGCGGCACGGGCGGAGGCCTCCTCTATGGCAGGGAGTCCGCTCCCCCTCCGACGGC
TCCCTTCAACCTGGCGGACATCAACGACGTGAGCCCCTCGGGCGGCTTCGTGGCCGAGCTCCTGCGGCCA
GAATTGGACCCGGTGTACATTCCGCCGCAGCAGCCGCAGCCGCCAGGTGGCGGGCTGATGGGCAAGTTCG
TGCTGAAGGCGTCGCTGAGCGCCCCTGGCAGCGAGTACGGCAGCCCGTCGGTCATCAGCGTCAGCAAAGG
CAGCCCTGACGGCAGCCACCCGGTGGTGGTGGCGCCCTACAACGGCGGGCCGCCGCGCACGTGCCCCAAG
ATCAAGCAGGAGGCGGTCTCTTCGTGCACCCACTTGGGCGCTGGACCCCCTCTCAGCAATGGCCACCGGC
CGGCTGCACACGACTTCCCCCTGGGGCGGCAGCTCCCCAGCAGGACTACCCCGACCCTGGGTCTTGAGGA
AGTGCTGAGCAGCAGGGACTGTCACCCTGCCCTGCCGCTTCCTCCCGGCTTCCATCCCCACCCGGGGCCC
AATTACCCATCCTTCCTGCCCGATCAGATGCAGCCGCAAGTCCCGCCGCTCCATTACCAAGAGCTCATGC
CACCCGGTTCCTGCATGCCAGAGGAGCCCAAGCCAAAGAGGGGAAGACGATCGTGGCCCCGGAAAAGGAC
CGCCACCCACACTTGTGATTACGCGGGCTGCGGCAAAACCTACACAAAGAGTTCCCATCTCAAGGCACAC
CTGCGAACCCACACAGGTGAGAAACCTTACCACTGTGACTGGGACGGCTGTGGATGGAAATTCGCCCGCT
CAGATGAACTGACCAGGCACTACCGTAAACACACGGGGCACCGCCCGTTCCAGTGCCAAAAATGCGACCG
AGCATTTTCCAGGTCGGACCACCTCGCCTTACACATGAAGAGGCATTTTCACTTAGACGGCGAGGACGTG
GCGATGGCGCATGCCGACGCGCTAGACGATTTCGATCTGGACATGTTGGGGGACGGGGATTCCCCGGGTC
CGTGAGTCGACAATCAACCTCTGGATTACAAAATTTGTGAAAGATTGACTGGTATTCTTAACTATGTTGC
TCCTTTTACGCTATGTGGATACGCTGCTTTAATGCCTTTGTATCATGCTATTGCTTCCCGTATGGCTTTC
ATTTTCTCCTCCTTGTATAAATCCTGGTTGCTGTCTCTTTATGAGGAGTTGTGGCCCGTTGTCAGGCAAC
GTGGCGTGGTGTGCACTGTGTTTGCTGACGCAACCCCCACTGGTTGGGGCATTGCCACCACCTGTCAGCT
CCTTTCCGGGACTTTCGCTTTCCCCCTCCCTATTGCCACGGCGGAACTCATCGCCGCCTGCCTTGCCCGC
TGCTGGACAGGGGCTCGGCTGTTGGGCACTGACAATTCCGTGGTGTTGTCGGGGAAGCTGACGTCCTTTC
CATGGCTGCTCGCCTGTGTTGCCACCTGGATTCTGCGCGGGACGTCCTTCTGCTACGTCCCTTCGGCCCT
CAATCCAGCGGACCTTCCTTCCCGCGGCCTGCTGCCGGCTCTGCGGCCTCTTCCGCGTCTTCGCCTTCGC
CCTCAGACGAGTCGGATCTCCCTTTGGGCCGCCTCCCCGCCTGGAATTCGAGCTCGGTACCTTTAAGACC
AATGACTTACAAGGCAGCTGTAGATCTTAGCCACTTTTTAAAAGAAAAGGGGGGACTGGAAGGGCTAATT
CACTCCCAACGAAGACAAGATATCCTGCTAGCTCCGGATCCGGACCTGTACTGGGTCTCTCTGGTTAGAC
CAGATCTGAGCCTGGGAGCTCTCTGGCTAACTAGGGAACCCACTGCTTAAGCCTCAATAAAGCTTGCCTT
GAGTGCTTCAAGTAGTGTGTGCCCGTCTGTTGTGTGACTCTGGTAACTAGAGATCCCTCAGACCCTTTTA
GTCAGTGTGGAAAATCTCTAGCAGTAGTAGTTCATGTCATCTTATTATTCAGTATTTATAACTTGCAAAG
AAATGAATATCAGAGAGTGAGAGGAACTTGTTTATTGCAGCTTATAATGGTTACAAATAAAGCAATAGCA
TCACAAATTTCACAAATAAAGCATTTTTTTCACTGCATTCTAGTTGTGGTTTGTCCAAACTCATCAATGT
ATCTTATCATGTCTGGCTCTAGCTATCCCGCCCCTAACTCCGCCCATCCCGCCCCTAACTCCGCCCAGTT
CCGCCCATTCTCCGCCCCATGGCTGACTAATTTTTTTTATTTATGCAGAGGCCGAGGCCGCCTCGGCCTC
TGAGCTATTCCAGAAGTAGTGAGGAGGCTTTTTTGGAGGCCTAGGGACGTACCCAATTCGCCCTATAGTG
AGTCGTATTACGCGCGCTCACTGGCCGTCGTTTTACAACGTCGTGACTGGGAAAACCCTGGCGTTACCCA
ACTTAATCGCCTTGCAGCACATCCCCCTTTCGCCAGCTGGCGTAATAGCGAAGAGGCCCGCACCGATCGC
CCTTCCCAACAGTTGCGCAGCCTGAATGGCGAATGGG
[124 nt withheld, positions 4308-4431]
C
[91 nt withheld, positions 4433-4523]
A
[49 nt withheld, positions 4525-4573]
CCTTTGACGTTGGAGTCCACGTTCTTT
[37 nt withheld, positions 4601-4637]
ACCCTATCTCGGTCTATTCTTTTGATTTATAAGGGATTTTGCCGATTTCGGCCTATTGGTTAAAAAATGA
GCTGATTTAACAAAAATTTAACGCGAATTTTAACAAAATATTAACGCTTACAATTTAGGTGGCACTTTTC
GGGGAAATGTGCGCGGAACCCCTATTTGTTTATTTTTCTAAATACATTCAAATATGTATCCGCTCATGAG
ACAATAACCCTGATAAATGCTTCAATAATATTGAAAAAGGAAGAGTATGAGTATTCAACATTTCCGTGTC
GCCCTTATTCCCTTTTTTGCGGCATTTTGCCTTCCTGTTTTTGCTCACCCAGAAACGCTGGTGAAAGTAA
AAGATGCTGAAGATCAGTTGGGTGCACGAGTGGGTTACATCGAACTGGATCTCAACAGCGGTAAGATCCT
TGAGAGTTTTCGCCCCGAAGAACGTTTTCCAATGATGAGCACTTTTAAAGTTCTGCTATGTGGCGCGGTA
TTATCCCGTATTGACGCCGGGCAAGAGCAACTCGGTCGCCGCATACACTATTCTCAGAATGACTTGGTTG
AGTACTCACCAGTCACAGAAAAGCATCTTACGGATGGCATGACAGTAAGAGAATTATGCAGTGCTGCCAT
AACCATGAGTGATAACACTGCGGCCAACTTACTTCTGACAACGATCGGAGGACCGAAGGAGCTAACCGCT
TTTTTGCACAACATGGGGGATCATGTAACTCGCCTTGATCGTTGGGAACCGGAGCTGAATGAAGCCATAC
CAAACGACGAGCGTGACACCACGATGCCTGTAGCAATGGCAACAACGTTGCGCAAACTATTAACTGGCGA
ACTACTTACTCTAGCTTCCCGGCAACAATTAATAGACTGGATGGAGGCGGATAAAGTTGCAGGACCACTT
CTGCGCTCGGCCCTTCCGGCTGGCTGGTTTATTGCTGATAAATCTGGAGCCGGTGAGCGTGGGTCTCGCG
GTATCATTGCAGCACTGGGGCCAGATGGTAAGCCCTCCCGTATCGTAGTTATCTACACGACGGGGAGTCA
GGCAACTATGGATGAACGAAATAGACAGATCGCTGAGATAGGTGCCTCACTGATTAAGCATTGGTAACTG
TCAGACCAAGTTTACTCATATATACTTTAGATTGATTTAAAACTTCATTTTTAATTTAAAAGGATCTAGG
TGAAGATCCTTTTTGATAATCTCATGACCAAAATCCCTTAACGTGAGTTTTCGTTCCACTGAGCGTCAGA
CCCCGTAGAAAAGATCAAAGGATCTTCTTGAGATCCTTTTTTTCTGCGCGTAATCTGCTGCTTGCAAACA
AAAAAACCACCGCTACCAGCGGTGGTTTGTTTGCCGGATCAAGAGCTACCAACTCTTTTTCCGAAGGTAA
CTGGCTTCAGCAGAGCGCAGATACCAAATACTGTTCTTCTAGTGTAGCCGTAGTTAGGCCACCACTTCAA
GAACTCTGTAGCACCGCCTACATACCTCGCTCTGCTAATCCTGTTACCAGTGGCTGCTGCCAGTGGCGAT
AAGTCGTGTCTTACCGGGTTGGACTCAAGACGATAGTTACCGGATAAGGCGCAGCGGTCGGGCTGAACGG
GGGGTTCGTGCACACAGCCCAGCTTGGAGCGAACGACCTACACCGAACTGAGATACCTACAGCGTGAGCT
ATGAGAAAGCGCCACGCTTCCCGAAGGGAGAAAGGCGGACAGGTATCCGGTAAGCGGCAGGGTCGGAACA
GGAGAGCGCACGAGGGAGCTTCCAGGGGGAAACGCCTGGTATCTTTATAGTCCTGTCGGGTTTCGCCACC
TCTGACTTGAGCGTCGATTTTTGTGATGCTCGTCAGGGGGGCGGAGCCTATGGAAAAACGCCAGCAACGC
GGCCTTTTTACGGTTCCTGGCCTTTTGCTGGCCTTTTGCTCACATGTTCTTTCCTGCGTTATCCCCTGAT
TCTGTGGATAACCGTATTACCGCCTTTGAGTGAGCTGATACCGCTCGCCGCAGCCGAACGACCGAGCGCA
GCGAGTCAGTGAGCGAGGAAGCGGAAGAGCGCCCAATACGCAAACCGCCTCTCCCCGCGCGTTGGCCGAT
TCATTAATGCAGCTGGCACGACAGGTTTCCCGACTGGAAAGCGGGCAGTGAGCGCAACGCAATTAATGTG
AGTTAGCTCACTCATTAGGCACCCCAGGTTTTACACTTTATGCTTCCGGCTCGTATGTTGTGTGGAATTG
TGAGCGGATAACAATTTCACACAGGAAACAGCTATGACCATGATTACGCCAAGCGCGCAATTAACCCTCA
CTAAAGGGAACAAAAGCTGGAGCTGCAAGCTTAATGTAGTCTTATGCAATACTCTTGTAGTCTTGCAACA
TGGTAACGATGAGTTAGCAACATGCCTTACAAGGAGAGAAAAAGCACCGTGCATGCCGATTGGTGGAAGT
AAGGTGGTACGATCGTGCCTTATTAGGAAGGCAACAGACGGGTCTGACATGGATTGGACGAACCACTGAA
TTGCCGCATTGCAGAGATATTGTATTTAAGTGCCTAGCTCGATACATAAACGGGTCTCTCTGGTTAGACC
AGATCTGAGCCTGGGAGCTCTCTGGCTAACTAGGGAACCCACTGCTTAAGCCTCAATAAAGCTTGCCTTG
AGTGCTTCAAGTAGTGTGTGCCCGTCTGTTGTGTGACTCTGGTAACTAGAGATCCCTCAGACCCTTTTAG
TCAGTGTGGAAAATCTCTAGCAGTGGCGCCCGAACAGGGACTTGAAAGCGAAAGGGAAACCAGAGGAGCT
CTCTCGACGCAGGACTCGGCTTGCTGAAGCGCGCACGGCAAGAGGCGAGGGGCGGCGACTGGTGAGTACG
CCAAAAATTTTGACTAGCGGAGGCTAGAAGGAGAGAGATGGGTGCGAGAGCGTCAGTATTAAGCGGGGGA
GAATTAGATCGCGATGGGAAAAAATTCGGTTAAGGCCAGGGGGAAAGAAAAAATATAAATTAAAACATAT
AGTATGGGCAAGCAGGGAGCTAGAACGATTCGCAGTTAATCCTGGCCTGTTAGAAACATCAGAAGGCTGT
AGACAAATACTGGGACAGCTACAACCATCCCTTCAGACAGGATCAGAAGAACTTAGATCATTATATAATA
CAGTAGCAACCCTCTATTGTGTGCATCAAAGGATAGAGATAAAAGACACCAAGGAAGCTTTAGACAAGAT
AGAGGAAGAGCAAAACAAAAGTAAGACCACCGCACAGCAAGCGGCCGCTGATCTTCAGACCTGGAGGAGG
AGATATGAGGGACAATTGGAGAAGTGAATTATATAAATATAAAGTAGTAAAAATTGAACCATTAGGAGTA
GCACCCACCAAGGCAAAGAGAAGAGTGGTGCAGAGAGAAAAAAGAGCAGTGGGAATAGGAGCTTTGTTCC
TTGGGTTCTTGGGAGCAGCAGGAAGCACTATGGGCGCAGCGTCAATGACGCTGACGGTACAGGCCAGACA
ATTATTGTCTGGTATAGTGCAGCAGCAGAACAATTTGCTGAGGGCTATTGAGGCGCAACAGCATCTGTTG
CAACTCACAGTCTGGGGCATCAAGCAGCTCCAGGCAAGAATCCTGGCTGTGGAAAGATACCTAAAGGATC
AACAGCTCCTGGGGATTTGGGGTTGCTCTGGAAAACTCATTTGCACCACTGCTGTGCCTTGGAATGCTAG
TTGGAGTAATAAATCTCTGGAACAGATTTGGAATCACACGACCTGGATGGAGTGGGACAGAGAAATTAAC
AATTACACAAGCTTAATACACTCCTTAATTGAAGAATCGCAAAACCAGCAAGAAAAGAATGAACAAGAAT
TATTGGAATTAGATAAATGGGCAAGTTTGTGGAATTGGTTTAACATAACAAATTGGCTGTGGTATATAAA
ATTATTCATAATGATAGTAGGAGGCTTGGTAGGTTTAAGAATAGTTTTTGCTGTACTTTCTATAGTGAAT
AGAGTTAGGCAGGGATATTCACCATTATCGTTTCAGACCCACCTCCCAACCCCGAGGGGACCCGACAGGC
CCGAAGGAATAGAAGAAGAAGGTGGAGAGAGAGACAGAGACAGATCCATTCGATTAGTGAACGGATCTCG
ACGGTATCGGTTAACTTTTAAAAGAAAAGGGGGGATTGGGGGGTACAGTGCAGGGGAAAGAATAGTAGAC
ATAATAGCAACAGACATACAAACTAAAGAATTACAAAAACAAATTACAAAAATTCAAAATTTTATCGATC
ACGAGACTAGCCTCGAGAAGCTTGATATCGAATTCCAC
Features (pLannotate 1.2.2; 28 found; start..end, strand, type, name):
      1..511     +  promoter       hPGK promoter: human phosphoglycerate kinase 1 promoter
    526..1233    +  CDS            mCherry: mCherry is a basic (constitutively fluorescent) red fluorescent protein published in 2004, derived from Discosoma sp.. It is reported to be a very rapidly-maturing monomer with low acid sensitivity.
   1300..2709    +  CDS            KLF4 (fragment): KLF4_HUMAN - Also known as EZF, GKLF. Experimental evidence at protein level: Swiss-Prot protein existence level 1. Transcription factor; can act both as activator and as repressor. Binds the 5'-CACCC-3' core sequence. Binds to the promoter region of its own gene and can activate its own transcription. Regulates the expression of key transcription factors during embryonic development. Plays an important role in maintaining embryonic stem cells, and in preventing their differentiation. Required for establishing the barrier function of the skin and for postnatal maturation and maintenance of the
   2710..2802    +  CDS            VP16 AD (fragment): transcriptional activation domain of herpes simplex virus protein VP16 (Triezenberg et al., 1988; Cousens et al., 1989); UL48
   2812..3400    +  misc_feature   WPRE: woodchuck hepatitis virus posttranscriptional regulatory element
   3417..3557    +  CDS            nef (fragment): NEF_HV1Z6 - Experimental evidence at protein level: Swiss-Prot protein existence level 1. Extracellular Nef protein targets CD4(+) T-lymphocytes for apoptosis by interacting with CXCR4 surface receptors. From Human immunodeficiency virus type 1 group M subtype D (isolate Z6) (HIV-1).
   3553..3733    +  LTR            5' LTR (truncated): truncated 5' long terminal repeat (LTR) from HIV-1
   3805..3926    +  polyA_signal   SV40 poly(A) signal: SV40 polyadenylation signal
   3966..4101    +  rep_origin     SV40 ori: SV40 origin of replication
   4122..4140    -  promoter       T7 promoter: promoter for bacteriophage T7 RNA polymerase
   4148..4303    +  CDS            lacZα (fragment): LacZα fragment of β-galactosidase; lacZ fragment
   4308..4736    +  rep_origin     f1 ori (sequence partly withheld): f1 bacteriophage origin of replication; arrow indicates direction of (+) strand synthesis
   4789..4893    +  promoter       AmpR promoter: bla
   4894..5754    +  CDS            AmpR: β-lactamase; bla; confers resistance to ampicillin, carbenicillin, and related antibiotics
   5925..6513    +  rep_origin     ori: high-copy-number ColE1/pMB1/pBR322/pUC origin of replication
   6696..6788    +  CDS            lacI (fragment): lac repressor; lacI; The lac repressor binds to the lac operator to inhibit transcription in E. coli. This inhibition can be relieved by adding lactose or isopropyl-β-D-thiogalactopyranoside (IPTG).
   6801..6822    +  protein_bind   CAP binding site: CAP binding activates transcription in the presence of cAMP. E. coli catabolite activator protein
   6837..6867    +  promoter       lac promoter: promoter for the E. coli lac operon
   6875..6891    +  protein_bind   lac operator: The lac repressor binds to the lac operator to inhibit transcription in E. coli. This inhibition can be relieved by adding lactose or isopropyl-β-D-thiogalactopyranoside (IPTG). lac repressor encoded by lacI
   6936..6954    +  promoter       T3 promoter: promoter for bacteriophage T3 RNA polymerase
   6982..7208    +  promoter       RSV promoter: Rous sarcoma virus enhancer/promoter
   7209..7389    +  LTR            5' LTR (truncated): truncated 5' long terminal repeat (LTR) from HIV-1
   7436..7561    +  misc_feature   HIV-1 Ψ: packaging signal of human immunodeficiency virus type 1
   7545..7908    +  CDS            HIV-1 gag (fragment): gag protein from human immunodeficiency virus 1; gag
   8054..8287    +  misc_feature   RRE: The Rev response element (RRE) of HIV-1 allows for Rev-dependent mRNA export from the nucleus to the cytoplasm.
   8664..8764    +  CDS            Rev (fragment): human immunodeficiency virus 1 (HIV-1) Rev protein; rev; enhances nuclear export of unspliced and incompletely spliced viral mRNAs
   8783..8900    +  misc_feature   cPPT/CTS: central polypurine tract and central termination sequence of HIV-1
   8920..8943    -  misc_feature   MCS (fragment): pBluescript multiple cloning site
