[The description below was written by a language model from this plasmid's Addgene catalogue record and pLannotate feature annotations shown in this document.]
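Description:
pSN32 is a lentiviral mammalian expression plasmid of about 8.9 kb, built on the pLM-mCherry-KLF4 backbone, that expresses a chimeric KLF4-activator fusion. It is maintained in E. coli through a high-copy ColE1/pUC-type origin and selected with ampicillin via the β-lactamase gene. Its pBluescript-like bacterial portion also carries an f1 origin, lac regulatory remnants and T3/T7 promoters. An SV40 origin and an SV40 polyadenylation signal lie just outside the 3′ LTR.

The transfer cassette has a third-generation layout. An RSV enhancer/promoter replaces the U3 region ahead of a truncated HIV-1 5′ LTR and drives genomic RNA production in packaging cells. It is followed by the Ψ packaging signal with a partial gag sequence, the Rev response element for Rev-dependent nuclear export, and the cPPT/CTS element, which aids nuclear import of the reverse-transcribed genome. The downstream LTR is also annotated as truncated, which fits a self-inactivating design, although the record does not say so explicitly.

Within the provirus, the human PGK promoter drives a single open reading frame. It encodes mCherry, then, according to the catalogue entry, a P2A self-cleaving peptide (not separately annotated, but a short gap separates the two coding regions), then human KLF4 fused directly at its C terminus to a short fragment of the herpes simplex VP16 activation domain, described as a "weak" VP16 domain. A WPRE downstream enhances transcript stability and expression. Transduced cells therefore make the red fluorescent marker and the KLF4-VP16 protein as separate polypeptides from one mRNA. The associated publication concerns reprogramming of human fibroblasts and the role of the reprogramming factors as transcriptional activators, which indicates the context in which the construct was used.
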