Addgene plasmid #100117: pSN32
Purpose: expresses a chimeric KLF4-activator fusion
Depositing lab: Mark Ptashne. Depositing organization: Memorial Sloan-Kettering Cancer Center. Publication: OCT4 and SOX2 Work as Transcriptional Activators in Reprogramming Human Fibroblasts. Narayan S, Bryant G, Shah S, Berrozpe G, Ptashne M. Cell Rep. 2017 Aug 15;20(7):1585-1596. doi: 10.1016/j.celrep.2017.07.071. PubMed 28813671.
Backbone
  Vector backbone: pLM-mCherry-KLF4
  Backbone manufacturer: Michel Sadelain (Addgene plasmid # 23243)
  Vector type: Mammalian Expression, Lentiviral
Growth in bacteria
  Bacterial resistance: Ampicillin, 100 μg/mL
  Growth temperature: 37°C
  Growth strain: NEB Stable
  Copy number: Unknown
Gene/Insert
  Gene/Insert name: mCherry-P2A-KLF4 fused to a 'weak' VP16 domain
  Species: H. sapiens (human)
  Entrez Gene: KLF4 (a.k.a. EZF, GKLF)
  Cloning method: Ligation Independent Cloning
  Sequencing primers: 5′ unknown
Terms and licenses: Academic/Nonprofit Terms; Industry Terms: Not Available to Industry
How to cite: pSN32 was a gift from Mark Ptashne (Addgene plasmid # 100117 ; http://n2t.net/addgene:100117 ; RRID:Addgene_100117)
